>Addgene plasmid #44159 | pRK5 Myc-RIP1 | addgene partial sequence | sequence record 62816 | Sp6 5'-ATTTAGGTGACACTATAG-3'
GGTGTCCACTCCCAGGTCCAACTGCACCTCGGTTCTATCGATTGAATTGGCCACCATGGAGCAGAAGCTG
ATCTCCGAGGAGGACCTGGGATCTATGCAACCAGACATGTCCTTGAATGTCATTAAGATGAAATCCAGTG
ACTTCCTGGAGAGTGCAGAACTGGACAGCGGAGGCTTCGGGAAGGTGTCTCTGTGTTTCCACAGAACCCA
GGGACTCATGATCATGAAAACAGTGTACAAGGGGCCCAACTGCATTGAGCACAACGAGGCCCTCTTGGAG
GAGGCGAAGATGATGAACAGACTGAGACACAGCCGGGTGGTGAAGCTCCTGGGCGTCATCATAGAGGAAG
GGAAGTACTCCCTGGTGATGGAGTACATGGAGAAGGGCAACCTGATGCACGTGCTGAAAGCCGAGATGAG
TACTCCGCTTTCTGTAAAAGGAAGGATAATTTTGGAAATCATTGAAGGAATGTGCTACTTACATGGAAAA
GGCGTGATACACAAGGACCTGAAGCCTGAAAATATCCTTGTTGATAATGACTTCCACATTAAGATCGCAG
ACCTCGGCCTTGCCTCCTTTAAGATGTGGAGCAAACTGAATAATGAAGAGCACAATGAGCTGAGGGAAGT
GGACGGCACCGCTAAGAAGAATGGCGGCACCCTCTACTACATGGCGCCCGAGCACCTGAATGACGTCAAC
GCAAAGCCCACAGAGAAGTCGGATGTGTACAGCTTTGCTGTAGTACTCTGGGCGATATTTGCAAATAAGG
AGCCATATGAAAATGCTATCTGTGAGCAGCAGTTGATAATGTGCATAAAATCTGGGAACAGGCCAGATGT
GGATGACATCACTGAGTACTGCCCAAGAGAAATTATCAGTCTCATGAAGCTCTGCTGGGAAGCGAATCCG
GAAGCTCGGCCGACATTTCCTGG
