[The description below was written by a language model from this plasmid's Addgene catalogue record.]
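Description:
pRK5 Myc-RIP1 (also recorded under the alternative name pRK RIP) is a mammalian expression plasmid built on the pRK5 backbone. It carries the human RIPK1 gene, which encodes receptor (TNFRSF)-interacting serine-threonine kinase 1, commonly called RIP or RIP1. The insert is about 2 kb in a backbone of about 4.7 kb, giving a total size of roughly 6.7 kb. A Myc epitope tag is fused to the N terminus of RIP1, so the expressed protein can be detected or immunoprecipitated with anti-Myc antibodies and distinguished from endogenous RIP1. The plasmid is propagated in E. coli under ampicillin selection; its copy number is listed as unknown.

The record does not state the promoter, polyadenylation signal or origin of replication, and no feature table is provided. pRK5-family vectors generally drive expression from a CMV immediate-early promoter, but that cannot be confirmed here. The insert was introduced by restriction enzyme cloning, though the specific sites are not recorded. An SP6 primer is listed for sequencing from the 5′ side, which suggests an SP6 promoter site lies next to the cloning region. No mammalian selection marker is recorded, which fits use in transient transfection.

The associated publication concerns the restoration of TNF-alpha-induced NF-kappaB activation in RIP-deficient cells using MEKK3 targeted to the TNF receptor complex. In that context, the construct is suited to overexpressing or reconstituting tagged RIP1 in cultured mammalian cells. Likely uses include studying TNF receptor signalling, NF-kappaB activation and RIP1 protein interactions.
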