Addgene plasmid #44159: pRK5 Myc-RIP1
Depositing lab: Xin Lin. Depositing organization: University at Buffalo (SUNY Buffalo). Publication: Restoration of NF-kappaB activation by tumor necrosis factor alpha receptor complex-targeted MEKK3 in receptor-interacting protein-deficient cells. Blonska M, You Y, Geleziunas R, Lin X. Mol Cell Biol. 2004 Dec;24(24):10757-65. 10.1128/MCB.24.24.10757-10765.2004 PubMed 15572679.
Backbone
  Vector backbone: pRK5
  Backbone size w/o insert (bp): 4700
  Total vector size (bp): 6700
  Vector type: Mammalian Expression
Growth in bacteria
  Bacterial resistance: Ampicillin, 100 μg/mL
  Growth temperature: 37°C
  Growth strain: DH5alpha
  Copy number: Unknown
Gene/Insert
  Gene/Insert name: RIP1 (alt names: receptor (TNFRSF)-interacting serine-threonine kinase 1; RIPK1)
  Species: H. sapiens (human)
  Insert size (bp): 2000
  Entrez Gene: RIPK1 (a.k.a. AIEFL, IMD57, RIP, RIP-1, RIP1)
  Tag / fusion protein: Myc (N terminal on insert)
  Cloning method: Restriction Enzyme; 5′ cloning site N/A (unknown if destroyed); 3′ cloning site N/A (unknown if destroyed)
  Sequencing primers: 5′ SP6
Terms and licenses: Academic/Nonprofit Terms; Industry Terms: Not Available to Industry
Depositor comments: Alternative plasmid name: pRK RIP
How to cite: pRK5 Myc-RIP1 was a gift from Xin Lin (Addgene plasmid # 44159 ; http://n2t.net/addgene:44159 ; RRID:Addgene_44159)
